Addgene plasmid #141981: TFORF2233
Purpose: Lentiviral vector for overexpressing transcription factor ORFs with unique 24-bp barcodes. Barcodes facilitate identification of transcription factors in pooled screens.
Depositing lab: Feng Zhang. Depositing organization: Broad Institute. Publication: A transcription factor atlas of directed differentiation. Joung J, Ma S, Tay T, Geiger-Schuller KR, Kirchgatterer PC, Verdine VK, Guo B, Arias-Garcia MA, Allen WE, Singh A, Kuksenko O, Abudayyeh OO, Gootenberg JS, Fu Z, Macrae RK, Buenrostro JD, Regev A, Zhang F. Cell. 2023 Jan 5;186(1):209-229.e26. doi: 10.1016/j.cell.2022.11.026. PubMed 36608654.
Backbone
  Vector backbone: pLX_TRC317
  Backbone manufacturer: Broad Institute Genetic Perturbation Platform
  Backbone size w/o insert (bp): 8264
  Vector type: Mammalian Expression, Lentiviral
  Selectable markers: Puromycin
Growth in bacteria
  Bacterial resistance: Ampicillin, 100 μg/mL
  Growth temperature: 37°C
  Growth strain: NEB Stable
  Copy number: High Copy
Gene/Insert
  Gene/Insert name: SMARCD1
  Species: H. sapiens (human)
  Insert size (bp): 1526
  Entrez Gene: SMARCD1 (a.k.a. BAF60A, CRACD1, CSS11, Rsc6p)
  Promoter: EF1a
  Cloning method: Unknown
  Sequencing primers: 5′ GGGTGGAGACTGAAGTTAGGCCAG; 3′ CACATAGCGTAAAAGGAGCAACATAG
Terms and licenses: Academic/Nonprofit Terms; Industry Terms: Not Available to Industry
Depositor comments: NM_139071,ENST00000381513 . The transcription factor ORF portion of this plasmid was synthesized by Genewiz. Please test multiple small colonies in case of plasmid recombination. To make this collection available in a timely manner, a portion of this collection was not fully sequenced by Addgene. If an Addgene verified full plasmid sequence is not available, please contact us prior to placing an order to request the full sequence.
How to cite: TFORF2233 was a gift from Feng Zhang (Addgene plasmid # 141981 ; http://n2t.net/addgene:141981 ; RRID:Addgene_141981)
