[The description below was written by a language model from this plasmid's Addgene catalogue record and pLannotate feature annotations shown in this document.]
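Description:
TFORF2233 is a lentiviral mammalian expression plasmid built on the pLX_TRC317 backbone and carrying the human SMARCD1 open reading frame (also known as BAF60A), a subunit of the SWI/SNF chromatin-remodelling complex. It belongs to a barcoded transcription factor ORF collection. Each member pairs a synthesized ORF with a unique 24-bp barcode, so the overexpressed factor can be identified by sequencing in pooled screens. The sequenced record is about 9.8 kb, consistent with the stated backbone and insert sizes. In bacteria the plasmid replicates from a high-copy ColE1/pUC-type origin and is selected with ampicillin through the bla gene. An f1 origin and remnants of lac and T7/T3 promoter elements are also present in the backbone. The depositor cautions that the plasmid can recombine, as is common for LTR-containing vectors.

The viral portion has a third-generation, self-inactivating layout. An RSV promoter drives a truncated HIV-1 5' LTR, followed by the Ψ packaging signal, a gag fragment, the Rev response element and a cPPT/CTS, and the cassette ends in a ΔU3 3' LTR followed by an SV40 polyadenylation signal. Within the transfer region, an SV40 early promoter drives puromycin N-acetyltransferase for selection of transduced cells. Downstream, the EF-1α promoter drives constitutive expression of SMARCD1, and a WPRE enhances transcript stability and expression. The barcode is not annotated in the feature table; it may lie in the short interval between the ORF and the WPRE, where only a small U6-like fragment is called, but the record does not confirm this. No epitope tag or reporter is annotated. The construct is intended for packaging into lentivirus for SMARCD1 overexpression, either individually or in pooled screens such as directed differentiation studies.
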