Features (pLannotate 1.2.2; 31 found; start..end, strand, type, name):
      5..231     +  promoter       RSV promoter: Rous sarcoma virus enhancer/promoter
    232..412     +  LTR            5' LTR (truncated): truncated 5' long terminal repeat (LTR) from HIV-1
    459..584     +  misc_feature   HIV-1 Ψ: packaging signal of human immunodeficiency virus type 1
    568..931     +  CDS            HIV-1 gag (fragment): gag protein from human immunodeficiency virus 1; gag
   1077..1310    +  misc_feature   RRE: The Rev response element (RRE) of HIV-1 allows for Rev-dependent mRNA export from the nucleus to the cytoplasm.
   1687..1713    +  CDS            Rev (fragment): human immunodeficiency virus 1 (HIV-1) Rev protein; rev; enhances nuclear export of unspliced and incompletely spliced viral mRNAs
   1720..1743    +  promoter       SV40 promoter (fragment): SV40 early promoter
   1744..1815    +  promoter       SV40 promoter (fragment): SV40 enhancer and early promoter
   1839..1974    +  rep_origin     SV40 ori: SV40 origin of replication
   2020..2616    +  CDS            PuroR (fragment): puromycin N-acetyltransferase; pac from Streptomyces; confers resistance to puromycin
   2665..2782    +  misc_feature   cPPT/CTS: central polypurine tract and central termination sequence of HIV-1
   2847..2913    +  CDS            small t antigen (fragment): SV40 (simian virus 40) small t antigen
   2920..4098    +  promoter       EF-1α promoter: strong constitutive promoter for human elongation factor EF-1α
   4115..5536    +  CDS            SMARCD1 (fragment): SMRD1_HUMAN - Also known as BAF60A From Homo sapiens (Human).
   5552..5605    +  promoter       U6 promoter (fragment): RNA polymerase III promoter for human U6 snRNA
   5647..6235    +  misc_feature   WPRE: woodchuck hepatitis virus posttranscriptional regulatory element
   6286..6305    +  misc_feature   cPPT/CTS (fragment): central polypurine tract and central termination sequence of HIV-1
   6307..6540    +  LTR            3' LTR (ΔU3): self-inactivating 3' long terminal repeat (LTR) from HIV-1
   6618..6739    +  polyA_signal   SV40 poly(A) signal: SV40 polyadenylation signal
   6779..6914    +  rep_origin     SV40 ori: SV40 origin of replication
   6935..6953    -  promoter       T7 promoter: promoter for bacteriophage T7 RNA polymerase
   6961..7116    +  CDS            lacZα (fragment): LacZα fragment of β-galactosidase; lacZ fragment
   7121..7549    +  rep_origin     f1 ori (sequence partly withheld): f1 bacteriophage origin of replication; arrow indicates direction of (+) strand synthesis
   7602..7706    +  promoter       AmpR promoter: bla
   7707..8567    +  CDS            AmpR: β-lactamase; bla; confers resistance to ampicillin, carbenicillin, and related antibiotics
   8738..9326    +  rep_origin     ori: high-copy-number ColE1/pMB1/pBR322/pUC origin of replication
   9509..9601    +  CDS            lacI (fragment): lac repressor; lacI; The lac repressor binds to the lac operator to inhibit transcription in E. coli. This inhibition can be relieved by adding lactose or isopropyl-β-D-thiogalactopyranoside (IPTG).
   9614..9635    +  protein_bind   CAP binding site: CAP binding activates transcription in the presence of cAMP. E. coli catabolite activator protein
   9650..9680    +  promoter       lac promoter: promoter for the E. coli lac operon
   9688..9704    +  protein_bind   lac operator: The lac repressor binds to the lac operator to inhibit transcription in E. coli. This inhibition can be relieved by adding lactose or isopropyl-β-D-thiogalactopyranoside (IPTG). lac repressor encoded by lacI
   9749..9767    +  promoter       T3 promoter: promoter for bacteriophage T3 RNA polymerase
>Addgene plasmid #141981 | TFORF2233 | addgene full sequence | sequence record 395897 | Addgene NGS Result
TTAATGTAGTCTTATGCAATACTCTTGTAGTCTTGCAACATGGTAACGATGAGTTAGCAACATGCCTTAC
AAGGAGAGAAAAAGCACCGTGCATGCCGATTGGTGGAAGTAAGGTGGTACGATCGTGCCTTATTAGGAAG
GCAACAGACGGGTCTGACATGGATTGGACGAACCACTGAATTGCCGCATTGCAGAGATATTGTATTTAAG
TGCCTAGCTCGATACATAAACGGGTCTCTCTGGTTAGACCAGATCTGAGCCTGGGAGCTCTCTGGCTAAC
TAGGGAACCCACTGCTTAAGCCTCAATAAAGCTTGCCTTGAGTGCTTCAAGTAGTGTGTGCCCGTCTGTT
GTGTGACTCTGGTAACTAGAGATCCCTCAGACCCTTTTAGTCAGTGTGGAAAATCTCTAGCAGTGGCGCC
CGAACAGGGACTTGAAAGCGAAAGGGAAACCAGAGGAGCTCTCTCGACGCAGGACTCGGCTTGCTGAAGC
GCGCACGGCAAGAGGCGAGGGGCGGCGACTGGTGAGTACGCCAAAAATTTTGACTAGCGGAGGCTAGAAG
GAGAGAGATGGGTGCGAGAGCGTCAGTATTAAGCGGGGGAGAATTAGATCGCGATGGGAAAAAATTCGGT
TAAGGCCAGGGGGAAAGAAAAAATATAAATTAAAACATATAGTATGGGCAAGCAGGGAGCTAGAACGATT
CGCAGTTAATCCTGGCCTGTTAGAAACATCAGAAGGCTGTAGACAAATACTGGGACAGCTACAACCATCC
CTTCAGACAGGATCAGAAGAACTTAGATCATTATATAATACAGTAGCAACCCTCTATTGTGTGCATCAAA
GGATAGAGATAAAAGACACCAAGGAAGCTTTAGACAAGATAGAGGAAGAGCAAAACAAAAGTAAGACCAC
CGCACAGCAAGCGGCCGCTGATCTTCAGACCTGGAGGAGGAGATATGAGGGACAATTGGAGAAGTGAATT
ATATAAATATAAAGTAGTAAAAATTGAACCATTAGGAGTAGCACCCACCAAGGCAAAGAGAAGAGTGGTG
CAGAGAGAAAAAAGAGCAGTGGGAATAGGAGCTTTGTTCCTTGGGTTCTTGGGAGCAGCAGGAAGCACTA
TGGGCGCAGCGTCAATGACGCTGACGGTACAGGCCAGACAATTATTGTCTGGTATAGTGCAGCAGCAGAA
CAATTTGCTGAGGGCTATTGAGGCGCAACAGCATCTGTTGCAACTCACAGTCTGGGGCATCAAGCAGCTC
CAGGCAAGAATCCTGGCTGTGGAAAGATACCTAAAGGATCAACAGCTCCTGGGGATTTGGGGTTGCTCTG
GAAAACTCATTTGCACCACTGCTGTGCCTTGGAATGCTAGTTGGAGTAATAAATCTCTGGAACAGATTTG
GAATCACACGACCTGGATGGAGTGGGACAGAGAAATTAACAATTACACAAGCTTAATACACTCCTTAATT
GAAGAATCGCAAAACCAGCAAGAAAAGAATGAACAAGAATTATTGGAATTAGATAAATGGGCAAGTTTGT
GGAATTGGTTTAACATAACAAATTGGCTGTGGTATATAAAATTATTCATAATGATAGTAGGAGGCTTGGT
AGGTTTAAGAATAGTTTTTGCTGTACTTTCTATAGTGAATAGAGTTAGGCAGGGATATTCACCATTATCG
TTTCAGACCCACCTCCCAACCCCGAGGGGACCCATGCATTGCATCTCAATTAGTCAGCAACCAGGTGTGG
AAAGTCCCCAGGCTCCCCAGCAGGCAGAAGTATGCAAAGCATGCGTCTCAATTAGTCAGCAACCATAGTC
CCGCCCCTAACTCCGCCCATCCCGCCCCTAACTCCGCCCAGTTCCGCCCATTCTCCGCCCCATGGCTGAC
TAATTTTTTTTATTTATGCAGAGGCCGAGGCCGCCTCGGCCTCTGAGCTATTCCAGAAGTAGTGAGGAGG
CTTTTTTGGAGGCCTAGGCTTTTGCAAAAAGCTTTCTAGAGGTACCACCGGAGCTTACCATGACCGAGTA
CAAGCCCACGGTGCGCCTCGCCACCCGCGACGACGTCCCCAGGGCCGTACGCACCCTCGCCGCCGCGTTC
GCCGACTACCCCGCCACGCGCCACACCGTCGATCCGGACCGCCACATCGAGCGGGTCACCGAGCTGCAAG
AACTCTTCCTCACGCGCGTCGGGCTCGACATCGGCAAGGTGTGGGTCGCGGACGACGGCGCCGCCGTGGC
GGTCTGGACCACGCCGGAGAGCGTCGAAGCGGGGGCGGTGTTCGCCGAGATCGGCCCGCGCATGGCCGAG
TTGAGCGGTTCCCGGCTGGCCGCGCAGCAACAGATGGAAGGCCTCCTGGCGCCGCACCGGCCCAAGGAGC
CCGCGTGGTTCCTGGCCACCGTCGGCGTCTCGCCCGACCACCAGGGCAAGGGTCTGGGCAGCGCCGTCGT
GCTCCCCGGAGTGGAGGCGGCCGAGCGCGCCGGGGTGCCCGCCTTCCTGGAGACCTCCGCGCCCCGCAAC
CTCCCCTTCTACGAGCGGCTCGGCTTCACCGTCACCGCCGACGTCGAGGTGCCCGAAGGACCGCGCACCT
GGTGCATGACCCGCAAGCCCGGTGCCAGTTAACGAATTCTAGATCTTGAGACAAATGGCAGTATTCATCC
ACAATTTTAAAAGAAAAGGGGGGATTGGGGGGTACAGTGCAGGGGAAAGAATAGTAGACATAATAGCAAC
AGACATACAAACTAAAGAATTACAAAAACAAATTACAAAAATTCAAAATTTTCGGGTTTATTACAGGGAC
AGCAGAGATCCACTTTGGCGCCGGCTCGAGGCCTGCAGGTGCAAAGATGGATAAAGTTTTAAACAGAGAG
GAATCTTTGCAGCTAATGGACCTTCTAGGTCTTGAAAGGAGTGGGAATTGGCTCCGGTGCCCGTCAGTGG
GCAGAGCGCACATCGCCCACAGTCCCCGAGAAGTTGGGGGGAGGGGTCGGCAATTGAACCGGTGCCTAGA
GAAGGTGGCGCGGGGTAAACTGGGAAAGTGATGTCGTGTACTGGCTCCGCCTTTTTCCCGAGGGTGGGGG
AGAACCGTATATAAGTGCAGTAGTCGCCGTGAACGTTCTTTTTCGCAACGGGTTTGCCGCCAGAACACAG
GTAAGTGCCGTGTGTGGTTCCCGCGGGCCTGGCCTCTTTACGGGTTATGGCCCTTGCGTGCCTTGAATTA
CTTCCACCTGGCTGCAGTACGTGATTCTTGATCCCGAGCTTCGGGTTGGAAGTGGGTGGGAGAGTTCGAG
GCCTTGCGCTTAAGGAGCCCCTTCGCCTCGTGCTTGAGTTGAGGCCTGGCCTGGGCGCTGGGGCCGCCGC
GTGCGAATCTGGTGGCACCTTCGCGCCTGTCTCGCTGCTTTCGATAAGTCTCTAGCCATTTAAAATTTTT
GATGACCTGCTGCGACGCTTTTTTTCTGGCAAGATAGTCTTGTAAATGCGGGCCAAGATCTGCACACTGG
TATTTCGGTTTTTGGGGCCGCGGGCGGCGACGGGGCCCGTGCGTCCCAGCGCACATGTTCGGCGAGGCGG
GGCCTGCGAGCGCGGCCACCGAGAATCGGACGGGGGTAGTCTCAAGCTGGCCGGCCTGCTCTGGTGCCTG
GCCTCGCGCCGCCGTGTATCGCCCCGCCCTGGGCGGCAAGGCTGGCCCGGTCGGCACCAGTTGCGTGAGC
GGAAAGATGGCCGCTTCCCGGCCCTGCTGCAGGGAGCTCAAAATGGAGGACGCGGCGCTCGGGAGAGCGG
GCGGGTGAGTCACCCACACAAAGGAAAAGGGCCTTTCCGTCCTCAGCCGTCGCTTCATGTGACTCCACGG
AGTACCGGGCGCCGTCCAGGCACCTCGATTAGTTCTCGAGCTTTTGGAGTACGTCGTCTTTAGGTTGGGG
GGAGGGGTTTTATGCGATGGAGTTTCCCCACACTGAGTGGGTGGAGACTGAAGTTAGGCCAGCTTGGCAC
TTGATGTAATTCTCCTTGGAATTTGCCCTTTTTGAGTTTGGATCTTGGTTCATTCTCAAGCCTCAGACAG
TGGTTCAAAGTTTTTTTCTTCCATTTCAGGTGTCGTGAGGCTAGCACCGCCACCATGGCGGCCCGGGCGG
GTTTCCAGTCTGTGGCTCCAAGCGGCGGCGCCGGAGCCTCAGGAGGGGCGGGCGCGGCTGCTGCCTTGGG
CCCGGGCGGAACTCCGGGGCCTCCTGTGCGAATGGGCCCGGCTCCGGGTCAAGGGCTGTACCGCTCCCCG
ATGCCCGGAGCGGCCTATCCGAGACCAGGTATGTTGCCAGGCAGCCGAATGACACCTCAGGGACCTTCCA
TGGGACCCCCTGGCTATGGGGGGAACCCTTCAGTCCGACCTGGCCTGGCCCAGTCAGGGATGGATCAGTC
CCGCAAGAGACCTGCCCCTCAGCAGATCCAGCAGGTCCAGCAGCAGGCGGTCCAAAATCGAAACCACAAT
GCAAAGAAAAAGAAGATGGCTGACAAAATTCTACCTCAAAGGATTCGTGAACTGGTACCAGAATCCCAGG
CCTATATGGATCTCTTGGCTTTTGAAAGGAAACTGGACCAGACTATCATGAGGAAACGGCTAGATATCCA
AGAGGCCTTGAAACGTCCCATCAAGCAAAAACGGAAGCTGCGAATTTTCATTTCTAACACTTTCAATCCG
GCTAAGTCAGATGCCGAGGATGGGGAAGGGACGGTGGCTTCCTGGGAGCTTCGGGTAGAAGGACGGCTCC
TGGAGGATTCAGCCTTGTCCAAATATGATGCCACTAAACAAAAGAGGAAGTTCTCTTCCTTTTTTAAGTC
CTTGGTGATTGAACTGGACAAAGACCTGTATGGGCCAGACAACCATCTGGTAGAATGGCACAGGACCGCC
ACTACCCAGGAGACCGATGGCTTTCAGGTGAAGCGGCCGGGAGACGTGAATGTACGGTGTACTGTCCTAC
TGATGCTGGATTACCAGCCTCCCCAGTTTAAATTAGACCCCCGCCTAGCTCGACTCCTGGGCATCCATAC
CCAGACTCGTCCAGTGATCATCCAAGCACTGTGGCAATATATTAAGACACATAAGCTCCAGGACCCTCAC
GAGCGGGAGTTTGTCATCTGTGACAAGTACCTGCAGCAGATCTTTGAGTCTCAACGTATGAAGTTTTCAG
AGATCCCTCAGCGGCTCCATGCCTTGCTTATGCCACCAGAACCTATCATCATTAATCATGTCATCAGTGT
TGACCCGAATGATCAGAAAAAGACAGCTTGTTATGACATTGATGTTGAAGTGGATGACACCTTGAAGACC
CAGATGAATTCTTTTCTGCTGTCCACTGCCAGCCAACAGGAGATTGCTACTCTAGACAACAAGACAATGA
CTGATGTGGTGGGTAACCCAGAGGAGGAGCGCCGAGCTGAGTTCTACTTCCAGCCCTGGGCTCAGGAGGC
TGTGTGCCGATACTTCTACTCCAAGGTGCAGCAGAGACGACAAGAATTAGAGCAAGCCCTGGGAATCCGG
AATACATAGTAATGAACTAGTCCGTAACTTGAAAGTATTTCGATTTCTTGGCTTTATATATCTTGTGGAA
AGGACGAAGTACCGGCTTATTAACCTTAGTCACGCGTTAAGTCGACAATCAACCTCTGGATTACAAAATT
TGTGAAAGATTGACTGGTATTCTTAACTATGTTGCTCCTTTTACGCTATGTGGATACGCTGCTTTAATGC
CTTTGTATCATGCTATTGCTTCCCGTATGGCTTTCATTTTCTCCTCCTTGTATAAATCCTGGTTGCTGTC
TCTTTATGAGGAGTTGTGGCCCGTTGTCAGGCAACGTGGCGTGGTGTGCACTGTGTTTGCTGACGCAACC
CCCACTGGTTGGGGCATTGCCACCACCTGTCAGCTCCTTTCCGGGACTTTCGCTTTCCCCCTCCCTATTG
CCACGGCGGAACTCATCGCCGCCTGCCTTGCCCGCTGCTGGACAGGGGCTCGGCTGTTGGGCACTGACAA
TTCCGTGGTGTTGTCGGGGAAATCATCGTCCTTTCCTTGGCTGCTCGCCTGTGTTGCCACCTGGATTCTG
CGCGGGACGTCCTTCTGCTACGTCCCTTCGGCCCTCAATCCAGCGGACCTTCCTTCCCGCGGCCTGCTGC
CGGCTCTGCGGCCTCTTCCGCGTCTTCGCCTTCGCCCTCAGACGAGTCGGATCTCCCTTTGGGCCGCCTC
CCCGCGTCGACTTTAAGACCAATGACTTACAAGGCAGCTGTAGATCTTAGCCACTTTTTAAAAGAAAAGG
GGGGACTGGAAGGGCTAATTCACTCCCAACGAAGACAAGATCTGCTTTTTGCTTGTACTGGGTCTCTCTG
GTTAGACCAGATCTGAGCCTGGGAGCTCTCTGGCTAACTAGGGAACCCACTGCTTAAGCCTCAATAAAGC
TTGCCTTGAGTGCTTCAAGTAGTGTGTGCCCGTCTGTTGTGTGACTCTGGTAACTAGAGATCCCTCAGAC
CCTTTTAGTCAGTGTGGAAAATCTCTAGCAGTACGTATAGTAGTTCATGTCATCTTATTATTCAGTATTT
ATAACTTGCAAAGAAATGAATATCAGAGAGTGAGAGGAACTTGTTTATTGCAGCTTATAATGGTTACAAA
TAAAGCAATAGCATCACAAATTTCACAAATAAAGCATTTTTTTCACTGCATTCTAGTTGTGGTTTGTCCA
AACTCATCAATGTATCTTATCATGTCTGGCTCTAGCTATCCCGCCCCTAACTCCGCCCATCCCGCCCCTA
ACTCCGCCCAGTTCCGCCCATTCTCCGCCCCATGGCTGACTAATTTTTTTTATTTATGCAGAGGCCGAGG
CCGCCTCGGCCTCTGAGCTATTCCAGAAGTAGTGAGGAGGCTTTTTTGGAGGCCTAGGGACGTACCCAAT
TCGCCCTATAGTGAGTCGTATTACGCGCGCTCACTGGCCGTCGTTTTACAACGTCGTGACTGGGAAAACC
CTGGCGTTACCCAACTTAATCGCCTTGCAGCACATCCCCCTTTCGCCAGCTGGCGTAATAGCGAAGAGGC
CCGCACCGATCGCCCTTCCCAACAGTTGCGCAGCCTGAATGGCGAATGGG
[124 nt withheld, positions 7121-7244]
C
[91 nt withheld, positions 7246-7336]
A
[49 nt withheld, positions 7338-7386]
CCTTTGACGTTGGAGTCCACGTTCTTT
[37 nt withheld, positions 7414-7450]
ACCCTATCTCGGTCTATTCTTTTGATTTATAAGGGATTTTGCCGATTTCGGCCTATTGGTTAAAAAATGA
GCTGATTTAACAAAAATTTAACGCGAATTTTAACAAAATATTAACGCTTACAATTTAGGTGGCACTTTTC
GGGGAAATGTGCGCGGAACCCCTATTTGTTTATTTTTCTAAATACATTCAAATATGTATCCGCTCATGAG
ACAATAACCCTGATAAATGCTTCAATAATATTGAAAAAGGAAGAGTATGAGTATTCAACATTTCCGTGTC
GCCCTTATTCCCTTTTTTGCGGCATTTTGCCTTCCTGTTTTTGCTCACCCAGAAACGCTGGTGAAAGTAA
AAGATGCTGAAGATCAGTTGGGTGCACGAGTGGGTTACATCGAACTGGATCTCAACAGCGGTAAGATCCT
TGAGAGTTTTCGCCCCGAAGAACGTTTTCCAATGATGAGCACTTTTAAAGTTCTGCTATGTGGCGCGGTA
TTATCCCGTATTGACGCCGGGCAAGAGCAACTCGGTCGCCGCATACACTATTCTCAGAATGACTTGGTTG
AGTACTCACCAGTCACAGAAAAGCATCTTACGGATGGCATGACAGTAAGAGAATTATGCAGTGCTGCCAT
AACCATGAGTGATAACACTGCGGCCAACTTACTTCTGACAACGATCGGAGGACCGAAGGAGCTAACCGCT
TTTTTGCACAACATGGGGGATCATGTAACTCGCCTTGATCGTTGGGAACCGGAGCTGAATGAAGCCATAC
CAAACGACGAGCGTGACACCACGATGCCTGTAGCAATGGCAACAACGTTGCGCAAACTATTAACTGGCGA
ACTACTTACTCTAGCTTCCCGGCAACAATTAATAGACTGGATGGAGGCGGATAAAGTTGCAGGACCACTT
CTGCGCTCGGCCCTTCCGGCTGGCTGGTTTATTGCTGATAAATCTGGAGCCGGTGAGCGTGGGTCTCGCG
GTATCATTGCAGCACTGGGGCCAGATGGTAAGCCCTCCCGTATCGTAGTTATCTACACGACGGGGAGTCA
GGCAACTATGGATGAACGAAATAGACAGATCGCTGAGATAGGTGCCTCACTGATTAAGCATTGGTAACTG
TCAGACCAAGTTTACTCATATATACTTTAGATTGATTTAAAACTTCATTTTTAATTTAAAAGGATCTAGG
TGAAGATCCTTTTTGATAATCTCATGACCAAAATCCCTTAACGTGAGTTTTCGTTCCACTGAGCGTCAGA
CCCCGTAGAAAAGATCAAAGGATCTTCTTGAGATCCTTTTTTTCTGCGCGTAATCTGCTGCTTGCAAACA
AAAAAACCACCGCTACCAGCGGTGGTTTGTTTGCCGGATCAAGAGCTACCAACTCTTTTTCCGAAGGTAA
CTGGCTTCAGCAGAGCGCAGATACCAAATACTGTTCTTCTAGTGTAGCCGTAGTTAGGCCACCACTTCAA
GAACTCTGTAGCACCGCCTACATACCTCGCTCTGCTAATCCTGTTACCAGTGGCTGCTGCCAGTGGCGAT
AAGTCGTGTCTTACCGGGTTGGACTCAAGACGATAGTTACCGGATAAGGCGCAGCGGTCGGGCTGAACGG
GGGGTTCGTGCACACAGCCCAGCTTGGAGCGAACGACCTACACCGAACTGAGATACCTACAGCGTGAGCT
ATGAGAAAGCGCCACGCTTCCCGAAGGGAGAAAGGCGGACAGGTATCCGGTAAGCGGCAGGGTCGGAACA
GGAGAGCGCACGAGGGAGCTTCCAGGGGGAAACGCCTGGTATCTTTATAGTCCTGTCGGGTTTCGCCACC
TCTGACTTGAGCGTCGATTTTTGTGATGCTCGTCAGGGGGGCGGAGCCTATGGAAAAACGCCAGCAACGC
GGCCTTTTTACGGTTCCTGGCCTTTTGCTGGCCTTTTGCTCACATGTTCTTTCCTGCGTTATCCCCTGAT
TCTGTGGATAACCGTATTACCGCCTTTGAGTGAGCTGATACCGCTCGCCGCAGCCGAACGACCGAGCGCA
GCGAGTCAGTGAGCGAGGAAGCGGAAGAGCGCCCAATACGCAAACCGCCTCTCCCCGCGCGTTGGCCGAT
TCATTAATGCAGCTGGCACGACAGGTTTCCCGACTGGAAAGCGGGCAGTGAGCGCAACGCAATTAATGTG
AGTTAGCTCACTCATTAGGCACCCCAGGCTTTACACTTTATGCTTCCGGCTCGTATGTTGTGTGGAATTG
TGAGCGGATAACAATTTCACACAGGAAACAGCTATGACCATGATTACGCCAAGCGCGCAATTAACCCTCA
CTAAAGGGAACAAAAGCTGGAGCTGCAAGC
