>Addgene plasmid #141981 | TFORF2233 | depositor partial sequence | sequence record 278080 | Insert
ACCGCCACCATGGCGGCCCGGGCGGGTTTCCAGTCTGTGGCTCCAAGCGGCGGCGCCGGAGCCTCAGGAG
GGGCGGGCGCGGCTGCTGCCTTGGGCCCGGGCGGAACTCCGGGGCCTCCTGTGCGAATGGGCCCGGCTCC
GGGTCAAGGGCTGTACCGCTCCCCGATGCCCGGAGCGGCCTATCCGAGACCAGGTATGTTGCCAGGCAGC
CGAATGACACCTCAGGGACCTTCCATGGGACCCCCTGGCTATGGGGGGAACCCTTCAGTCCGACCTGGCC
TGGCCCAGTCAGGGATGGATCAGTCCCGCAAGAGACCTGCCCCTCAGCAGATCCAGCAGGTCCAGCAGCA
GGCGGTCCAAAATCGAAACCACAATGCAAAGAAAAAGAAGATGGCTGACAAAATTCTACCTCAAAGGATT
CGTGAACTGGTACCAGAATCCCAGGCCTATATGGATCTCTTGGCTTTTGAAAGGAAACTGGACCAGACTA
TCATGAGGAAACGGCTAGATATCCAAGAGGCCTTGAAACGTCCCATCAAGCAAAAACGGAAGCTGCGAAT
TTTCATTTCTAACACTTTCAATCCGGCTAAGTCAGATGCCGAGGATGGGGAAGGGACGGTGGCTTCCTGG
GAGCTTCGGGTAGAAGGACGGCTCCTGGAGGATTCAGCCTTGTCCAAATATGATGCCACTAAACAAAAGA
GGAAGTTCTCTTCCTTTTTTAAGTCCTTGGTGATTGAACTGGACAAAGACCTGTATGGGCCAGACAACCA
TCTGGTAGAATGGCACAGGACCGCCACTACCCAGGAGACCGATGGCTTTCAGGTGAAGCGGCCGGGAGAC
GTGAATGTACGGTGTACTGTCCTACTGATGCTGGATTACCAGCCTCCCCAGTTTAAATTAGACCCCCGCC
TAGCTCGACTCCTGGGCATCCATACCCAGACTCGTCCAGTGATCATCCAAGCACTGTGGCAATATATTAA
GACACATAAGCTCCAGGACCCTCACGAGCGGGAGTTTGTCATCTGTGACAAGTACCTGCAGCAGATCTTT
GAGTCTCAACGTATGAAGTTTTCAGAGATCCCTCAGCGGCTCCATGCCTTGCTTATGCCACCAGAACCTA
TCATCATTAATCATGTCATCAGTGTTGACCCGAATGATCAGAAAAAGACAGCTTGTTATGACATTGATGT
TGAAGTGGATGACACCTTGAAGACCCAGATGAATTCTTTTCTGCTGTCCACTGCCAGCCAACAGGAGATT
GCTACTCTAGACAACAAGACAATGACTGATGTGGTGGGTAACCCAGAGGAGGAGCGCCGAGCTGAGTTCT
ACTTCCAGCCCTGGGCTCAGGAGGCTGTGTGCCGATACTTCTACTCCAAGGTGCAGCAGAGACGACAAGA
ATTAGAGCAAGCCCTGGGAATCCGGAATACATAGTAATGAACTAGTCCGTAACTTGAAAGTATTTCGATT
TCTTGGCTTTATATATCTTGTGGAAAGGACGAAGTACCGGCTTATTAACCTTAGTC
