>Addgene plasmid #141981 | TFORF2233 | depositor partial sequence | sequence record 278081 | Barcode
AGTACCGGCTTATTAACCTTAGTC
